>Addgene plasmid #32644 | pSADdeltaG-GCaMP3 | addgene full sequence | sequence record 217864 | Addgene NGS Result
CGGATCGGGAGATCTCCCGATCCCCTATGGTGCACTCTCAGTACAATCTGCTCTGATGCCGCATAGTTAA
GCCAGTATCTGCTCCCTGCTTGTGTGTTGGAGGTCGCTGAGTAGTGCGCGAGCAAAATTTAAGCTACAAC
AAGGCAAGGCTTGACCGACAATTGCATGAAGAATCTGCTTAGGGTTAGGCGTTTTGCGCTGCTTCGCGAT
GTACGGGCCAGATATACGCGTTGACATTGATTATTGACTAGTTATTAATAGTAATCAATTACGGGGTCAT
TAGTTCATAGCCCATATATGGAGTTCCGCGTTACATAACTTACGGTAAATGGCCCGCCTGGCTGACCGCC
CAACGACCCCCGCCCATTGACGTCAATAATGACGTATGTTCCCATAGTAACGCCAATAGGGACTTTCCAT
TGACGTCAATGGGTGGAGTATTTACGGTAAACTGCCCACTTGGCAGTACATCAAGTGTATCATATGCCAA
GTACGCCCCCTATTGACGTCAATGACGGTAAATGGCCCGCCTGGCATTATGCCCAGTACATGACCTTATG
GGACTTTCCTACTTGGCAGTACATCTACGTATTAGTCATCGCTATTACCATGGTGATGCGGTTTTGGCAG
TACATCAATGGGCGTGGATAGCGGTTTGACTCACGGGGATTTCCAAGTCTCCACCCCATTGACGTCAATG
GGAGTTTGTTTTGGCACCAAAATCAACGGGACTTTCCAAAATGTCGTAACAACTCCGCCCCATTGACGCA
AATGGGCGGTAGGCGTGTACGGTGGGAGGTCTATATAAGCAGAGCTCTCTGGCTAACTAGAGAACCCACT
GCTTACTGGCTTATCGAAATTAATACGACTCACTATAGGGAGACCCAAGCTGGCTAGATTAAGCGTCTGA
TGAGTCCGTGAGGACGAAACCCGGAGTCCCGGGTCACGCTTAACAACCAGATCAAAGAAAAAACAGACAT
TGTCAATTGCAAAGCAAAAATGTAACACCCCTACAATGGATGCCGACAAGATTGTATTCAAAGTCAATAA
TCAGGTGGTCTCTTTGAAGCCTGAGATTATCGTGGATCAATATGAGTACAAGTACCCTGCCATCAAAGAT
TTGAAAAAGCCCTGTATAACCCTAGGAAAGGCTCCCGATTTAAATAAAGCATACAAGTCAGTTTTGTCAG
GCATGAGCGCCGCCAAACTTAATCCTGACGATGTATGTTCCTATTTGGCAGCGGCAATGCAGTTTTTTGA
GGGGACATGTCCGGAAGACTGGACCAGCTATGGAATTGTGATTGCACGAAAAGGAGATAAGATCACCCCA
GGTTCTCTGGTGGAGATAAAACGTACTGATGTAGAAGGGAATTGGGCTCTGACAGGAGGCATGGAACTGA
CAAGAGACCCCACTGTCCCTGAGCATGCGTCCTTAGTCGGTCTTCTCTTGAGTCTGTATAGGTTGAGCAA
AATATCCGGGCAAAACACTGGTAACTATAAGACAAACATTGCAGACAGGATAGAGCAGATTTTTGAGACA
GCCCCTTTTGTTAAAATCGTGGAACACCATACTCTAATGACAACTCACAAAATGTGTGCTAATTGGAGTA
CTATACCAAACTTCAGATTTTTGGCCGGAACCTATGACATGTTTTTCTCCCGGATTGAGCATCTATATTC
AGCAATCAGAGTGGGCACAGTTGTCACTGCTTATGAAGACTGTTCAGGACTGGTATCATTTACTGGGTTC
ATAAAACAAATCAATCTCACCGCTAGAGAGGCAATACTATATTTCTTCCACAAGAACTTTGAGGAAGAGA
TAAGAAGAATGTTTGAGCCAGGGCAGGAGACAGCTGTTCCTCACTCTTATTTCATCCACTTCCGTTCACT
AGGCTTGAGTGGGAAATCTCCTTATTCATCAAATGCTGTTGGTCACGTGTTCAATCTCATTCACTTTGTA
GGATGCTATATGGGTCAAGTCAGATCCCTAAATGCAACGGTTATTGCTGCATGTGCTCCTCATGAAATGT
CTGTTCTAGGGGGCTATCTGGGAGAGGAATTCTTCGGGAAAGGGACATTTGAAAGAAGATTCTTCAGAGA
TGAGAAAGAACTTCAAGAATACGAGGCGGCTGAACTGACAAAGACTGACGTAGCACTGGCAGATGATGGA
ACTGTCAACTCTGACGACGAGGACTACTTTTCAGGTGAAACCAGAAGTCCGGAGGCTGTTTATACTCGAA
TCATGATGAATGGAGGTCGACTAAAGAGATCTCACATACGGAGATATGTCTCAGTCAGTTCCAATCATCA
AGCCCGTCCAAACTCATTCGCCGAGTTTCTAAACAAGACATATTCGAGTGACTCATAAGAAGTTGAATAA
CAAAATGCCGGAAATCTACGGATTGTGTATATCCATCATGAAAAAAACTAACACCCCTCCTTTCGAACCA
TCCCAAACATGAGCAAGATCTTTGTCAATCCTAGTGCTATTAGAGCCGGTCTGGCCGATCTTGAGATGGC
TGAAGAAACTGTTGATCTGATCAATAGAAATATCGAAGACAATCAGGCTCATCTCCAAGGGGAACCCATA
GAGGTGGACAATCTCCCTGAGGATATGGGGCGACTTCACCTGGATGATGGAAAATCGCCCAACCATGGTG
AGATAGCCAAGGTGGGAGAAGGCAAGTATCGAGAGGACTTTCAGATGGATGAAGGAGAGGATCCTAGCTT
CCTGTTCCAGTCATACCTGGAAAATGTTGGAGTCCAAATAGTCAGACAAATGAGGTCAGGAGAGAGATTT
CTCAAGATATGGTCACAGACCGTAGAAGAGATTATATCCTATGTCGCGGTCAACTTTCCCAACCCTCCAG
GAAAGTCTTCAGAGGATAAATCAACCCAGACTACTGGCCGAGAGCTCAAGAAGGAGACAACACCCACTCC
TTCTCAGAGAGAAAGCCAATCATCGAAAGCCAGGATGGCGGCTCAAATTGCTTCTGGCCCTCCAGCCCTT
GAATGGTCGGCTACCAATGAAGAGGATGATCTATCAGTGGAGGCTGAGATCGCTCACCAGATTGCAGAAA
GTTTCTCCAAAAAATATAAGTTTCCCTCTCGATCCTCAGGGATACTCTTGTATAATTTTGAGCAATTGAA
AATGAACCTTGATGATATAGTTAAAGAGGCAAAAAATGTACCAGGTGTGACCCGTTTAGCCCATGACGGG
TCCAAACTCCCCCTAAGATGTGTACTGGGATGGGTCGCTTTGGCCAACTCTAAGAAATTCCAGTTGTTAG
TCGAATCCGACAAGCTGAGTAAAATCATGCAAGATGACTTGAATCGCTATACATCTTGCTAACCGAACCT
CTCCCCTCAGTCCCTCTAGACAATAAAATCCGAGATGTCCCAAAGTCAACATGAAAAAAACAGGCAACAC
CACTGATAAATCGATGAACCTCCTACGTAAGATAGTGAAAAACCGCAGGGACGAGGACACTCAAAAATCC
TCTCCCGCGTCAGCCCCTCTGGATGACGATGACTTGTGGCTTCCACCCCCTGAATACGTCCCGCTGAAAG
AACTTACAGGCAAGAAGAACATGAGGAACTTTTGTATCAACGGAAGGGTTAAAGTGTGTAGCCCGAATGG
TTACTCGTTCAGGATCCTGCGGCACATTCTGAAATCATTCGACGAGATATATTCTGGGAATCATAGGATG
ATCGGGTTAGTCAAAGTGGTTATTGGACTGGCTTTGTCAGGATCTCCAGTCCCTGAGGGCCTGAACTGGG
TATACAAATTGAGGAGAACCTTTATCTTCCAGTGGGCTGATTCCAGGGGCCCTCTTGAAGGGGAGGAGTT
GGAATACTCTCAGGAGATCACTTGGGATGATGATACTGAGTTCGTCGGATTGCAAATAAGAGTGATTGCA
AAACAGTGTCATATCCAGGGCAGAGTCTGGTGTATCAACATGAACCCGAGAGCATGTCAACTATGGTCTG
ACATGTCTCTTCAGACACAAAGGTCCGAAGAGGACAAAGATTCCTCTCTGCTTCTAGAATAACGTACGTC
AGATTATATCCCGCAAATTTATCACTTGTTTACCTCTGGAGGAGAGAACATATGGGCTCAACTCCAACCC
TTGGGAGCAATATAACAAAAAACATGTTATGGTGCCATTAAACCGCTGCATTTCATCAAAGTCAAGTTGA
TTACCTTTACATTTTGATCCTCTTGGATGTGAAAAAAACTATTAACATCCCTCAAAGGACCTGCAGGCCA
CCATGGGTTCTCATCATCATCATCATCATGGTATGGCTAGCATGACTGGTGGACAGCAAATGGGTCGGGA
TCTGTACGACGATGACGATAAGGATCTCGCCACCATGGTCGACTCATCACGTCGTAAGTGGAATAAGACA
GGTCACGCAGTCAGAGCTATAGGTCGGCTGAGCTCACTCGAGAACGTCTATATCAAGGCCGACAAGCAGA
AGAACGGCATCAAGGCGAACTTCAAGATCCGCCACAACATCGAGGACGGCGGCGTGCAGCTCGCCTACCA
CTACCAGCAGAACACCCCCATCGGCGACGGCCCCGTGCTGCTGCCCGACAACCACTACCTGAGCGTGCAG
TCCAAACTTTCGAAAGACCCCAACGAGAAGCGCGATCACATGGTCCTGCTGGAGTTCGTGACCGCCGCCG
GGATCACTCTCGGCATGGACGAGCTGTACAAGGGCGGTACCGGAGGGAGCATGGTGAGCAAGGGCGAGGA
GCTGTTCACCGGGGTGGTGCCCATCCTGGTCGAGCTGGACGGCGACGTAAACGGCCACAAGTTCAGCGTG
TCCGGCGAGGGTGAGGGCGATGCCACCTACGGCAAGCTGACCCTGAAGTTCATCTGCACCACCGGCAAGC
TGCCCGTGCCCTGGCCCACCCTCGTGACCACCCTGACCTACGGCGTGCAGTGCTTCAGCCGCTACCCCGA
CCACATGAAGCAGCACGACTTCTTCAAGTCCGCCATGCCCGAAGGCTACATCCAGGAGCGCACCATCTTC
TTCAAGGACGACGGCAACTACAAGACCCGCGCCGAGGTGAAGTTCGAGGGCGACACCCTGGTGAACCGCA
TCGAGCTGAAGGGCATCGACTTCAAGGAGGACGGCAACATCCTGGGGCACAAGCTGGAGTACAACACGCG
TGACCAACTGACTGAAGAGCAGATCGCAGAATTTAAAGAGGCTTTCTCCCTATTTGACAAGGACGGGGAT
GGGACAATAACAACCAAGGAGCTGGGGACGGTGATGCGGTCTCTGGGGCAGAACCCCACAGAAGCAGAGC
TGCAGGACATGATCAATGAAGTAGATGCCGACGGTGACGGCACAATCGACTTCCCTGAGTTCCTGACAAT
GATGGCAAGAAAAATGAAAGACACAGACAGTGAAGAAGAAATTAGAGAAGCGTTCCGTGTGTTTGATAAG
GATGGCAATGGCTACATCAGTGCAGCAGAGCTTCGCCACGTGATGACAAACCTTGGAGAGAAGTTAACAG
ATGAAGAGGTTGATGAAATGATCAGGGAAGCAGACATCGATGGGGATGGTCAGGTAAACTACGAAGAGTT
TGTACAAATGATGACAGCGAAGTAACCGCGGTAGCTTTTCAGTCGAGAAAAAAACATTAGATCAGAAGAA
CAACTGGCAACACTTCTCAACCTGAGACTTACTTCAAGATGCTCGATCCTGGAGAGGTCTATGATGACCC
TATTGACCCAATCGAGTTAGAGGCTGAACCCAGAGGAACCCCCATTGTCCCCAACATCTTGAGGAACTCT
GACTACAATCTCAACTCTCCTTTGATAGAAGATCCTGCTAGACTAATGTTAGAATGGTTAAAAACAGGGA
ATAGACCTTATCGGATGACTCTAACAGACAATTGCTCCAGGTCTTTCAGAGTTTTGAAAGATTATTTCAA
GAAGGTAGATTTGGGTTCTCTCAAGGTGGGCGGAATGGCTGCACAGTCAATGATTTCTCTCTGGTTATAT
GGTGCCCACTCTGAATCCAACAGGAGCCGGAGATGTATAACAGACTTGGCCCATTTCTATTCCAAGTCGT
CCCCCATAGAGAAGCTGTTGAATCTCACGCTAGGAAATAGAGGGCTGAGAATCCCCCCAGAGGGAGTGTT
AAGTTGCCTTGAGAGGGTTGATTATGATAATGCATTTGGAAGGTATCTTGCCAACACGTATTCCTCTTAC
TTGTTCTTCCATGTAATCACCTTATACATGAACGCCCTAGACTGGGATGAAGAAAAGACCATCCTAGCAT
TATGGAAAGATTTAACCTCAGTGGACATCGGGAAGGACTTGGTAAAGTTCAAAGACCAAATATGGGGACT
GCTGATCGTGACAAAGGACTTTGTTTACTCCCAAAGTTCCAATTGTCTTTTTGACAGAAACTACACACTT
ATGCTAAAAGATCTTTTCTTGTCTCGCTTCAACTCCTTAATGGTCTTGCTCTCTCCCCCAGAGCCCCGAT
ACTCAGATGACTTGATATCTCAACTATGCCAGCTGTACATTGCTGGGGATCAAGTCTTGTCTATGTGTGG
AAACTCCGGCTATGAAGTCATCAAAATATTGGAGCCATATGTCGTGAATAGTTTAGTCCAGAGAGCAGAA
AAGTTTAGGCCTCTCATTCATTCCTTGGGAGACTTTCCTGTATTTATAAAAGACAAGGTAAGTCAACTTG
AAGAGACGTTCGGTCCCTGTGCAAGAAGGTTCTTTAGGGCTCTGGATCAATTCGACAACATACATGACTT
GGTTTTTGTGTTTGGCTGTTACAGGCATTGGGGGCACCCATATATAGATTATCGAAAGGGTCTGTCAAAA
CTATATGATCAGGTTCACCTTAAAAAAATGATAGATAAGTCCTACCAGGAGTGCTTAGCAAGCGACCTAG
CCAGGAGGATCCTTAGATGGGGTTTTGATAAGTACTCCAAGTGGTATCTGGATTCAAGATTCCTAGCCCG
AGACCACCCCTTGACTCCTTATATCAAAACCCAAACATGGCCACCCAAACATATTGTAGACTTGGTGGGG
GATACATGGCACAAGCTCCCGATCACGCAGATCTTTGAGATTCCTGAATCAATGGATCCGTCAGAAATAT
TGGATGACAAATCACATTCTTTCACCAGAACGAGACTAGCTTCTTGGCTGTCAGAAAACCGAGGGGGGCC
TGTTCCTAGCGAAAAAGTTATTATCACGGCCCTGTCTAAGCCGCCTGTCAATCCCCGAGAGTTTCTGAGG
TCTATAGACCTCGGAGGATTGCCAGATGAAGACTTGATAATTGGCCTCAAGCCAAAGGAACGGGAATTGA
AGATTGAAGGTCGATTCTTTGCTCTAATGTCATGGAATCTAAGATTGTATTTTGTCATCACTGAAAAACT
CTTGGCCAACTACATCTTGCCACTTTTTGACGCGCTGACTATGACAGACAACCTGAACAAGGTGTTTAAA
AAGCTGATCGACAGGGTCACCGGGCAAGGGCTTTTGGACTATTCAAGGGTCACATATGCATTTCACCTGG
ACTATGAAAAGTGGAACAACCATCAAAGATTAGAGTCAACAGAGGATGTATTTTCTGTCCTAGATCAAGT
GTTTGGATTGAAGAGAGTGTTTTCTAGAACACACGAGTTTTTTCAAAAGGCCTGGATCTATTATTCAGAC
AGATCAGACCTCATCGGGTTACGGGAGGATCAAATATACTGCTTAGATGCGTCCAACGGCCCAACCTGTT
GGAATGGCCAGGATGGCGGGCTAGAAGGCTTACGGCAGAAGGGCTGGAGTCTAGTCAGCTTATTGATGAT
AGATAGAGAATCTCAAATCAGGAACACAAGAACCAAAATACTAGCTCAAGGAGACAACCAGGTTTTATGT
CCGACATACATGTTGTCGCCAGGGCTATCTCAAGAGGGGCTCCTCTATGAATTGGAGAGAATATCAAGGA
ATGCACTTTCGATATACAGAGCCGTCGAGGAAGGGGCATCTAAGCTAGGGCTGATCATCAAGAAAGAAGA
GACCATGTGTAGTTATGACTTCCTCATCTATGGAAAAACCCCTTTGTTTAGAGGTAACATATTGGTGCCT
GAGTCCAAAAGATGGGCCAGAGTCTCTTGCGTCTCTAATGACCAAATAGTCAACCTCGCCAATATAATGT
CGACAGTGTCCACCAATGCGCTAACAGTGGCACAACACTCTCAATCTTTGATCAAACCGATGAGGGATTT
TCTGCTCATGTCAGTACAGGCAGTCTTTCACTACCTGCTATTTAGCCCAATCTTAAAGGGAAGAGTTTAC
AAGATTCTGAGCGCTGAAGGGGAGAGCTTTCTCCTAGCCATGTCAAGGATAATCTATCTAGATCCTTCTT
TGGGAGGGATATCTGGAATGTCCCTCGGAAGATTCCATATACGACAGTTCTCAGACCCTGTCTCTGAAGG
GTTATCCTTCTGGAGAGAGATCTGGTTAAGCTCCCAAGAGTCCTGGATTCACGCGTTGTGTCAAGAGGCT
GGAAACCCAGATCTTGGAGAGAGAACACTCGAGAGCTTCACTCGCCTTCTAGAAGATCCGACCACCTTAA
ATATCAGAGGAGGGGCCAGTCCTACCATTCTACTCAAGGATGCAATCAGAAAGGCTTTATATGACGAGGT
GGACAAGGTGGAAAATTCAGAGTTTCGAGAGGCAATCCTGTTGTCCAAGACCCATAGAGATAATTTTATA
CTCTTCTTAATATCTGTTGAGCCTCTGTTTCCTCGATTTCTCAGTGAGCTATTCAGTTCGTCTTTTTTGG
GAATCCCCGAGTCAATCATTGGATTGATACAAAACTCCCGAACGATAAGAAGGCAGTTTAGAAAGAGTCT
CTCAAAAACTTTAGAAGAATCCTTCTACAACTCAGAGATCCACGGGATTAGTCGGATGACCCAGACACCT
CAGAGGGTTGGGGGGGTGTGGCCTTGCTCTTCAGAGAGGGCAGATCTACTTAGGGAGATCTCTTGGGGAA
GAAAAGTGGTAGGCACGACAGTTCCTCACCCTTCTGAGATGTTGGGATTACTTCCCAAGTCCTCTATTTC
TTGCACTTGTGGAGCAACAGGAGGAGGCAATCCTAGAGTTTCTGTATCAGTACTCCCGTCCTTTGATCAG
TCATTTTTTTCACGAGGCCCCCTAAAGGGATACTTGGGCTCGTCCACCTCTATGTCGACCCAGCTATTCC
ATGCATGGGAAAAAGTCACTAATGTTCATGTGGTGAAGAGAGCTCTATCGTTAAAAGAATCTATAAACTG
GTTCATTACTAGAGATTCCAACTTGGCTCAAGCTCTAATTAGGAACATTATGTCTCTGACAGGCCCTGAT
TTCCCTCTAGAGGAGGCCCCTGTCTTCAAAAGGACGGGGTCAGCCTTGCATAGGTTCAAGTCTGCCAGAT
ACAGCGAAGGAGGGTATTCTTCTGTCTGCCCGAACCTCCTCTCTCATATTTCTGTTAGTACAGACACCAT
GTCTGATTTGACCCAAGACGGGAAGAACTACGATTTCATGTTCCAGCCATTGATGCTTTATGCACAGACA
TGGACATCAGAGCTGGTACAGAGAGACACAAGGCTAAGAGACTCTACGTTTCATTGGCACCTCCGATGCA
ACAGGTGTGTGAGACCCATTGACGACGTGACCCTGGAGACCTCTCAGATCTTCGAGTTTCCGGATGTGTC
GAAAAGAATATCCAGAATGGTTTCTGGGGCTGTGCCTCACTTCCAGAGGCTTCCCGATATCCGTCTGAGA
CCAGGAGATTTTGAATCTCTAAGCGGTAGAGAAAAGTCTCACCATATCGGATCAGCTCAGGGGCTCTTAT
ACTCAATCTTAGTGGCAATTCACGACTCAGGATACAATGATGGAACCATCTTCCCTGTCAACATATACGG
CAAGGTTTCCCCTAGAGACTATTTGAGAGGGCTCGCAAGGGGAGTATTGATAGGATCCTCGATTTGCTTC
TTGACAAGAATGACAAATATCAATATTAATAGACCTCTTGAATTGGTCTCAGGGGTAATCTCATATATTC
TCCTGAGGCTAGATAACCATCCCTCCTTGTACATAATGCTCAGAGAACCGTCTCTTAGAGGAGAGATATT
TTCTATCCCTCAGAAAATCCCCGCCGCTTATCCAACCACTATGAAAGAAGGCAACAGATCAATCTTGTGT
TATCTCCAACATGTGCTACGCTATGAGCGAGAGATAATCACGGCGTCTCCAGAGAATGACTGGCTATGGA
TCTTTTCAGACTTTAGAAGTGCCAAAATGACGTACCTATCCCTCATTACTTACCAGTCTCATCTTCTACT
CCAGAGGGTTGAGAGAAACCTATCTAAGAGTATGAGAGATAACCTGCGACAATTGAGTTCTTTGATGAGG
CAGGTGCTGGGCGGGCACGGAGAAGATACCTTAGAGTCAGACGACAACATTCAACGACTGCTAAAAGACT
CTTTACGAAGGACAAGATGGGTGGATCAAGAGGTGCGCCATGCAGCTAGAACCATGACTGGAGATTACAG
CCCCAACAAGAAGGTGTCCCGTAAGGTAGGATGTTCAGAATGGGTCTGCTCTGCTCAACAGGTTGCAGTC
TCTACCTCAGCAAACCCGGCCCCTGTCTCGGAGCTTGACATAAGGGCCCTCTCTAAGAGGTTCCAGAACC
CTTTGATCTCGGGCTTGAGAGTGGTTCAGTGGGCAACCGGTGCTCATTATAAGCTTAAGCCTATTCTAGA
TGATCTCAATGTTTTCCCATCTCTCTGCCTTGTAGTTGGGGACGGGTCAGGGGGGATATCAAGGGCAGTC
CTCAACATGTTTCCAGATGCCAAGCTTGTGTTCAACAGTCTTTTAGAGGTGAATGACCTGATGGCTTCCG
GAACACATCCACTGCCTCCTTCAGCAATCATGAGGGGAGGAAATGATATCGTCTCCAGAGTGATAGATCT
TGACTCAATCTGGGAAAAACCGTCCGACTTGAGAAACTTGGCAACCTGGAAATACTTCCAGTCAGTCCAA
AAGCAGGTCAACATGTCCTATGACCTCATTATTTGCGATGCAGAAGTTACTGACATTGCATCTATCAACC
GGATCACCCTGTTAATGTCCGATTTTGCATTGTCTATAGATGGACCACTCTATTTGGTCTTCAAAACTTA
TGGGACTATGCTAGTAAATCCAAACTACAAGGCTATTCAACACCTGTCAAGAGCGTTCCCCTCGGTCACA
GGGTTTATCACCCAAGTAACTTCGTCTTTTTCATCTGAGCTCTACCTCCGATTCTCCAAACGAGGGAAGT
TTTTCAGAGATGCTGAGTACTTGACCTCTTCCACCCTTCGAGAAATGAGCCTTGTGTTATTCAATTGTAG
CAGCCCCAAGAGTGAGATGCAGAGAGCTCGTTCCTTGAACTATCAGGATCTTGTGAGAGGATTTCCTGAA
GAAATCATATCAAATCCTTACAATGAGATGATCATAACTCTGATTGACAGTGATGTAGAATCTTTTCTAG
TCCACAAGATGGTTGATGATCTTGAGTTACAGAGGGGAACTCTGTCTAAAGTGGCTATCATTATAGCCAT
CATGATAGTTTTCTCCAACAGAGTCTTCAACGTTTCCAAACCCCTAACTGACCCCTCGTTCTATCCACCG
TCTGATCCCAAAATCCTGAGGCACTTCAACATATGTTGCAGTACTATGATGTATCTATCTACTGCTTTAG
GTGACGTCCCTAGCTTCGCAAGACTTCACGACCTGTATAACAGACCTATAACTTATTACTTCAGAAAGCA
AGTCATTCGAGGGAACGTTTATCTATCTTGGAGTTGGTCCAACGACACCTCAGTGTTCAAAAGGGTAGCC
TGTAATTCTAGCCTGAGTCTGTCATCTCACTGGATCAGGTTGATTTACAAGATAGTGAAGACTACCAGAC
TCGTTGGCAGCATCAAGGATCTATCCAGAGAAGTGGAAAGACACCTTCATAGGTACAACAGGTGGATCAC
CCTAGAGGATATCAGATCTAGATCATCCCTACTAGACTACAGTTGCCTGTGAACCGGATACTCCTGGAAG
CCTGCCCATGCTAAGACTCTTGTGTGATGTATCTTGAAAAAAACAAGATCCTAAATCTGAACCTTTGGTT
GTTTGATTGTTTTTCTCATTTTTGTTGTTTATTTGTTAAGCGTGGGTCGGCATGGCATCTCCACCTCCTC
GCGGTCCGACCTGGGCATCCGAAGGAGGACGCACGTCCACTCGGATGGCTAAGGGAGAAGGGCGAATTCC
AGCACACTGGCGGCCGTTACTAGTGGATCCGAGCTCGGTACCGAGCTCGGATCCACTAGTCCAGTGTGGT
GGAATTCTGCAGATATCCAGCACAGTGGCGGCCGCTCGAGTCTAGAGGGCCCGTTTAAACCCGCTGATCA
GCCTCGACTGTGCCTTCTAGTTGCCAGCCATCTGTTGTTTGCCCCTCCCCCGTGCCTTCCTTGACCCTGG
AAGGTGCCACTCCCACTGTCCTTTCCTAATAAAATGAGGAAATTGCATCGCATTGTCTGAGTAGGTGTCA
TTCTATTCTGGGGGGTGGGGTGGGGCAGGACAGCAAGGGGGAGGATTGGGAAGACAATAGCAGGCATGCT
GGGGATGCGGTGGGCTCTATGGCTTCTGAGGCGGAAAGAACCAGCTGGGGCTCTAGGGGGTATCCCC
[124 nt withheld, positions 12738-12861]
C
[91 nt withheld, positions 12863-12953]
A
[49 nt withheld, positions 12955-13003]
CCTTTGACGTTGGAGTCCACGTTCTTT
[37 nt withheld, positions 13031-13067]
ACCCTATCTCGGTCTATTCTTTTGATTTATAAGGGATTTTGCCGATTTCGGCCTATTGGTTAAAAAATGA
GCTGATTTAACAAAAATTTAACGCGAATTAATTCTGTGGAATGTGTGTCAGTTAGGGTGTGGAAAGTCCC
CAGGCTCCCCAGCAGGCAGAAGTATGCAAAGCATGCATCTCAATTAGTCAGCAACCAGGTGTGGAAAGTC
CCCAGGCTCCCCAGCAGGCAGAAGTATGCAAAGCATGCATCTCAATTAGTCAGCAACCATAGTCCCGCCC
CTAACTCCGCCCATCCCGCCCCTAACTCCGCCCAGTTCCGCCCATTCTCCGCCCCATGGCTGACTAATTT
TTTTTATTTATGCAGAGGCCGAGGCCGCCTCTGCCTCTGAGCTATTCCAGAAGTAGTGAGGAGGCTTTTT
TGGAGGCCTAGGCTTTTGCAAAAAGCTCCCGGGAGCTTGTATATCCATTTTCGGATCTGATCAGCACGTG
TTGACAATTAATCATCGGCATAGTATATCGGCATAGTATAATACGACAAGGTGAGGAACTAAACCATGGC
CAAGTTGACCAGTGCCGTTCCGGTGCTCACCGCGCGCGACGTCGCCGGAGCGGTCGAGTTCTGGACCGAC
CGGCTCGGGTTCTCCCGGGACTTCGTGGAGGACGACTTCGCCGGTGTGGTCCGGGACGACGTGACCCTGT
TCATCAGCGCGGTCCAGGACCAGGTGGTGCCGGACAACACCCTGGCCTGGGTGTGGGTGCGCGGCCTGGA
CGAGCTGTACGCCGAGTGGTCGGAGGTCGTGTCCACGAACTTCCGGGACGCCTCCGGGCCGGCCATGACC
GAGATCGGCGAGCAGCCGTGGGGGCGGGAGTTCGCCCTGCGCGACCCGGCCGGCAACTGCGTGCACTTCG
TGGCCGAGGAGCAGGACTGACACGTGCTACGAGATTTCGATTCCACCGCCGCCTTCTATGAAAGGTTGGG
CTTCGGAATCGTTTTCCGGGACGCCGGCTGGATGATCCTCCAGCGCGGGGATCTCATGCTGGAGTTCTTC
GCCCACCCCAACTTGTTTATTGCAGCTTATAATGGTTACAAATAAAGCAATAGCATCACAAATTTCACAA
ATAAAGCATTTTTTTCACTGCATTCTAGTTGTGGTTTGTCCAAACTCATCAATGTATCTTATCATGTCTG
TATACCGTCGACCTCTAGCTAGAGCTTGGCGTAATCATGGTCATAGCTGTTTCCTGTGTGAAATTGTTAT
CCGCTCACAATTCCACACAACATACGAGCCGGAAGCATAAAGTGTAAAGCCTGGGGTGCCTAATGAGTGA
GCTAACTCACATTAATTGCGTTGCGCTCACTGCCCGCTTTCCAGTCGGGAAACCTGTCGTGCCAGCTGCA
TTAATGAATCGGCCAACGCGCGGGGAGAGGCGGTTTGCGTATTGGGCGCTCTTCCGCTTCCTCGCTCACT
GACTCGCTGCGCTCGGTCGTTCGGCTGCGGCGAGCGGTATCAGCTCACTCAAAGGCGGTAATACGGTTAT
CCACAGAATCAGGGGATAACGCAGGAAAGAACATGTGAGCAAAAGGCCAGCAAAAGGCCAGGAACCGTAA
AAAGGCCGCGTTGCTGGCGTTTTTCCATAGGCTCCGCCCCCCTGACGAGCATCACAAAAATCGACGCTCA
AGTCAGAGGTGGCGAAACCCGACAGGACTATAAAGATACCAGGCGTTTCCCCCTGGAAGCTCCCTCGTGC
GCTCTCCTGTTCCGACCCTGCCGCTTACCGGATACCTGTCCGCCTTTCTCCCTTCGGGAAGCGTGGCGCT
TTCTCATAGCTCACGCTGTAGGTATCTCAGTTCGGTGTAGGTCGTTCGCTCCAAGCTGGGCTGTGTGCAC
GAACCCCCCGTTCAGCCCGACCGCTGCGCCTTATCCGGTAACTATCGTCTTGAGTCCAACCCGGTAAGAC
ACGACTTATCGCCACTGGCAGCAGCCACTGGTAACAGGATTAGCAGAGCGAGGTATGTAGGCGGTGCTAC
AGAGTTCTTGAAGTGGTGGCCTAACTACGGCTACACTAGAAGAACAGTATTTGGTATCTGCGCTCTGCTG
AAGCCAGTTACCTTCGGAAAAAGAGTTGGTAGCTCTTGATCCGGCAAACAAACCACCGCTGGTAGCGGTG
GTTTTTTTGTTTGCAAGCAGCAGATTACGCGCAGAAAAAAAGGATCTCAAGAAGATCCTTTGATCTTTTC
TACGGGGTCTGACGCTCAGTGGAACGAAAACTCACGTTAAGGGATTTTGGTCATGAGATTATCAAAAAGG
ATCTTCACCTAGATCCTTTTAAATTAAAAATGAAGTTTTAAATCAATCTAAAGTATATATGAGTAAACTT
GGTCTGACAGTTACCAATGCTTAATCAGTGAGGCACCTATCTCAGCGATCTGTCTATTTCGTTCATCCAT
AGTTGCCTGACTCCCCGTCGTGTAGATAACTACGATACGGGAGGGCTTACCATCTGGCCCCAGTGCTGCA
ATGATACCGCGAGACCCACGCTCACCGGCTCCAGATTTATCAGCAATAAACCAGCCAGCCGGAAGGGCCG
AGCGCAGAAGTGGTCCTGCAACTTTATCCGCCTCCATCCAGTCTATTAATTGTTGCCGGGAAGCTAGAGT
AAGTAGTTCGCCAGTTAATAGTTTGCGCAACGTTGTTGCCATTGCTACAGGCATCGTGGTGTCACGCTCG
TCGTTTGGTATGGCTTCATTCAGCTCCGGTTCCCAACGATCAAGGCGAGTTACATGATCCCCCATGTTGT
GCAAAAAAGCGGTTAGCTCCTTCGGTCCTCCGATCGTTGTCAGAAGTAAGTTGGCCGCAGTGTTATCACT
CATGGTTATGGCAGCACTGCATAATTCTCTTACTGTCATGCCATCCGTAAGATGCTTTTCTGTGACTGGT
GAGTACTCAACCAAGTCATTCTGAGAATAGTGTATGCGGCGACCGAGTTGCTCTTGCCCGGCGTCAATAC
GGGATAATACCGCGCCACATAGCAGAACTTTAAAAGTGCTCATCATTGGAAAACGTTCTTCGGGGCGAAA
ACTCTCAAGGATCTTACCGCTGTTGAGATCCAGTTCGATGTAACCCACTCGTGCACCCAACTGATCTTCA
GCATCTTTTACTTTCACCAGCGTTTCTGGGTGAGCAAAAACAGGAAGGCAAAATGCCGCAAAAAAGGGAA
TAAGGGCGACACGGAAATGTTGAATACTCATACTCTTCCTTTTTCAATATTATTGAAGCATTTATCAGGG
TTATTGTCTCATGAGCGGATACATATTTGAATGTATTTAGAAAAATAAACAAATAGGGGTTCCGCGCACA
TTTCCCCGAAAAGTGCCACCTGACGTCGA
Features (pLannotate 1.2.2; 27 found; start..end, strand, type, name):
     26..78      -  misc_feature   bom (fragment): basis of mobility region from pBR322
    233..612     +  enhancer       CMV enhancer: human cytomegalovirus immediate early enhancer
    613..816     +  promoter       CMV promoter: human cytomegalovirus (CMV) immediate early promoter
    812..845     +  LTR            5' LTR (truncated) (fragment): truncated 5' long terminal repeat (LTR) from HIV-1
    861..879     +  promoter       T7 promoter: promoter for bacteriophage T7 RNA polymerase
    905..930     +  misc_RNA       sTRSV HHRz (fragment): hammerhead ribozyme from the tobacco ringspot virus satellite RNA (Khvorova et al., 2003)
   1016..2365    +  CDS            N: NCAP_RABVS - Experimental evidence at protein level: Swiss-Prot protein existence level 1. Encapsidates the genome in a ratio of one protein N per nine ribonucleotides, protecting it from nucleases. If expressed without protein P it binds non-specifically RNA and therefore can bind it's own mRNA. Interaction with protein P abolishes any non-specific RNA binding, and prevents phosphorylation. The soluble N-P complex encapsidates specifically the genomic RNA, with protein N protecting the genome like a pearl necklace. The encapsidated genomic RNA is termed the nucleocapsid (NC) and serves as tem
   2459..3349    +  CDS            P: PHOSP_RABVS - Experimental evidence at protein level: Swiss-Prot protein existence level 1. Non catalytic polymerase cofactor and regulatory protein that plays a role in viral transcription and replication. Stabilizes the RNA polymerase L to the N-RNA template and binds the soluble protein N, preventing it from encapsidating non-genomic RNA. Also inhibits host IFN-alpha and IFN-beta signaling by binding and retaining phosphorylated STAT1 in the cytoplasm or by inhibiting the DNA binding of STAT1 in the nucleus. Might be involved, through interaction with host dynein, in intracellular microtubu
   3444..4049    +  CDS            M: MATRX_RABVS - Experimental evidence at protein level: Swiss-Prot protein existence level 1. Plays a major role in assembly, budding and uncoating of virion after membrane fusion (PubMed:33208464). Completely covers the ribonucleoprotein coil and keep it in condensed bullet-shaped form. Inhibits viral transcription and stimulates replication. Plays a major role in early induction of TRAIL-mediated apoptosis in infected neurons (PubMed:12771432, PubMed:9847327). From Rabies virus (strain SAD B19) (RABV).
   4273..5623    +  CDS            GCaMP6f (fragment): improved fluorescent protein-based calcium sensor (Chen et al., 2013)
   5709..12089   +  CDS            L: L_RABVS - Experimental evidence at protein level: Swiss-Prot protein existence level 1. RNA-directed RNA polymerase that catalyzes the replication of viral genomic RNA. The template is composed of the viral RNA tightly encapsidated by the nucleoprotein (N). The replicase mode is dependent on intracellular N protein concentration. In this mode, the polymerase replicates the whole viral genome without recognizing transcriptional signals, and the replicated genome is not caped or polyadenylated. From Rabies virus (strain SAD B19) (RABV).
  12221..12313   +  ncRNA          HDV ribozyme: Accession: RF00094 - Hepatitis delta virus ribozyme
  12468..12692   +  polyA_signal   bGH poly(A) signal: bovine growth hormone polyadenylation signal
  12696..12717   +  promoter       SV40 promoter (fragment): SV40 enhancer and early promoter
  12738..13166   +  rep_origin     f1 ori (sequence partly withheld): f1 bacteriophage origin of replication; arrow indicates direction of (+) strand synthesis
  13180..13509   +  promoter       SV40 promoter: SV40 enhancer and early promoter
  13557..13604   +  promoter       EM7 promoter: synthetic bacterial promoter&nbsp
  13623..13997   +  CDS            BleoR: antibiotic-binding protein; Sh ble from Streptoalloteichus hindustanus; confers resistance to bleomycin, phleomycin, and Zeocin™
  14007..14132   +  CDS            ble (fragment): BLE_KLEPN - Experimental evidence at protein level: Swiss-Prot protein existence level 1. Binding protein with a strong affinity to the bleomycin family of antibiotics. Binds to CL990; an antimitotic-antibiotic compound. From Klebsiella pneumoniae.
  14127..14248   +  polyA_signal   SV40 poly(A) signal: SV40 polyadenylation signal
  14319..14341   -  protein_bind   lac operator (fragment): The lac repressor binds to the lac operator to inhibit transcription in E. coli. This inhibition can be relieved by adding lactose or isopropyl-β-D-thiogalactopyranoside (IPTG). lac repressor encoded by lacI
  14345..14375   -  promoter       lac promoter: promoter for the E. coli lac operon
  14390..14411   -  protein_bind   CAP binding site: CAP binding activates transcription in the presence of cAMP. E. coli catabolite activator protein
  14424..14516   -  CDS            lacI (fragment): lac repressor; lacI; The lac repressor binds to the lac operator to inhibit transcription in E. coli. This inhibition can be relieved by adding lactose or isopropyl-β-D-thiogalactopyranoside (IPTG).
  14699..15287   -  rep_origin     ori: high-copy-number ColE1/pMB1/pBR322/pUC origin of replication
  15458..16318   -  CDS            AmpR: β-lactamase; bla; confers resistance to ampicillin, carbenicillin, and related antibiotics
  16319..16423   -  promoter       AmpR promoter: bla
