[The description below was written by a language model from this plasmid's Addgene catalogue record and pLannotate feature annotations shown in this document.]
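Description:
pSADdeltaG-GCaMP3 is a rabies virus genome plasmid: a full-length cDNA of the SAD B19 vaccine-strain genome in which the glycoprotein (G) gene has been deleted and replaced by the genetically encoded calcium indicator GCaMP3. It is built on the pSADdeltaG backbone and is propagated in E. coli through a high-copy ColE1/pUC origin with ampicillin resistance; an f1 origin is also present. The catalogue lists neomycin/G418 as the mammalian selectable marker, but the annotated sequence instead shows an SV40/EM7-driven bleomycin-family (Zeocin) resistance cassette, so the two sources disagree on this point.

The viral cDNA sits downstream of a CMV enhancer/promoter and a T7 promoter, and is flanked by a hammerhead ribozyme at the 5' end and a hepatitis delta virus ribozyme at the 3' end, followed by a bGH polyadenylation signal. Self-cleavage by the two ribozymes trims the primary transcript to precise viral genome ends, which is required for encapsidation and replication. Within the genome the N, P, M and L open reading frames are retained in their native order. The roughly 1.4 kb calcium sensor, cloned by restriction enzymes, occupies the G locus between M and L. The automated annotation labels this ORF as a GCaMP6f fragment, which reflects similarity among GCaMP variants; the record names it GCaMP3.

The plasmid serves to recover G-deleted rabies virus in cultured cells, with the viral proteins, including G, supplied in trans. Because the resulting virus lacks G, it cannot spread from infected neurons unless glycoprotein is complemented, which is the basis of monosynaptic retrograde circuit tracing. Here, GCaMP3 allows calcium imaging of activity in the labelled neurons of defined circuits.
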