Addgene plasmid #32644: pSADdeltaG-GCaMP3
Depositing lab: Edward Callaway. Depositing organization: Salk Institute for Biological Studies. Publication: New rabies virus variants for monitoring and manipulating activity and gene expression in defined neural circuits. Osakada F, Mori T, Cetin AH, Marshel JH, Virgen B, Callaway EM. Neuron. 2011 Aug 25;71(4):617-31. 10.1016/j.neuron.2011.07.005 PubMed 21867879.
Backbone
  Vector backbone: pSADdeltaG
  Backbone manufacturer: Addgene plasmid 32634
  Backbone size w/o insert (bp): 15428
  Vector type: Mammalian Expression ; Rabies virus
  Selectable markers: Neomycin (select with G418)
Growth in bacteria
  Bacterial resistance: Ampicillin, 100 μg/mL
  Growth temperature: 37°C
  Growth strain: DH5alpha
  Copy number: High Copy
Gene/Insert
  Gene/Insert name: GCaMP3
  Insert size (bp): 1400
  Promoter: CMV
  Cloning method: Restriction Enzyme; 5′ cloning site Sbf1 (not destroyed); 3′ cloning site PacII (not destroyed)
  Sequencing primers: 5′ CMV-F; 3′ BGH-rev
Terms and licenses: Academic/Nonprofit Terms; Industry Terms: Not Available to Industry
How to cite: pSADdeltaG-GCaMP3 was a gift from Edward Callaway (Addgene plasmid # 32644 ; http://n2t.net/addgene:32644 ; RRID:Addgene_32644)
