>Addgene plasmid #32644 | pSADdeltaG-GCaMP3 | addgene partial sequence | sequence record 38645 | CMV-F 5'-CGCAAATGGGCGGTAGGCGTG-3'
GAGAACCCACTGCTTACTGGCTTATCGAAATTAATACGACTCACTATAGGGAGACCCAAGCTGGCTAGAT
TAAGCGTCTGATGAGTCCGTGAGGACGAAACCCGGAGTCCCGGGTCACGCTTAACAACCAGATCAAAGAA
AAAACAGACATTGTCAATTGCAAAGCAAAAATGTAACACCCCTACAATGGATGCCGACAAGATTGTATTC
AAAGTCAATAATCAGGTGGTCTCTTTGAAGCCTGAGATTATCGTGGATCAATATGAGTACAAGTACCCTG
CCATCAAAGATTTGAAAAAGCCCTGTATAACCCTAGGAAAGGCTCCCGATTTAAATAAAGCATACAAGTC
AGTTTTGTCAGGCATGAGCGCCGCCAAACTTAATCCTGACGATGTATGTTCCTATTTGGCAGCGGCAATG
CAGTTTTTTGAGGGGACATGTCCGGAAGACTGGACCAGCTATGGAATTGTGATTGCACGAAAAGGAGATA
AGATCACCCCAGGTTCTCTGGTGGAGATAAAACGTACTGATGTAGAAGGGAATTGGGCTCTGACAGGAGG
CATGGAACTGACAAGAGACCCCACTGTCCCTGAGCATGCGTCCTTAGTCGGTCTTCTCTTGAGTCTGTAT
AGGTTGAGCAAAATATCCGGGCAAAACACTGGTAACTATAAGACAAACATTGCAGACAGGATAGAGCAGA
TTTTTGAGACAGCCCCTTTTGTTAAAATCGTGGAACACCATACTCTAATGAC
