>Addgene plasmid #32644 | pSADdeltaG-GCaMP3 | addgene partial sequence | sequence record 38646 | EGFP-C 5'-CATGGTCCTGCTGGAGTTCGTG-3'
GAGCTGTACAAGGGCGGTACCGGAGGGAGCATGGTGAGCAAGGGCGAGGAGCTGTTCACCGGGGTGGTGC
CCATCCTGGTCGAGCTGGACGGCGACGTAAACGGCCACAAGTTCAGCGTGTCCGGCGAGGGTGAGGGCGA
TGCCACCTACGGCAAGCTGACCCTGAAGTTCATCTGCACCACCGGCAAGCTGCCCGTGCCCTGGCCCACC
CTCGTGACCACCCTGACCTACGGCGTGCAGTGCTTCAGCCGCTACCCCGACCACATGAAGCAGCACGACT
TCTTCAAGTCCGCCATGCCCGAAGGCTACATCCAGGAGCGCACCATCTTCTTCAAGGACGACGGCAACTA
CAAGACCCGCGCCGAGGTGAAGTTCGAGGGCGACACCCTGGTGAACCGCATCGAGCTGAAGGGCATCGAC
TTCAAGGAGGACGGCAACATCCTGGGGCACAAGCTGGAGTACAACACGCGTGACCAACTGACTGAAGAGC
AGATCGCAGAATTTAAAGAGGCTTTCTCCCTATTTGACAAGGACGGGGATGGGACAATAACAACCAAGGA
GCTGGGGACGGTGATGCGGTCTCTGGGGCAGAACCCCACAGAAGCAGAGCTGCAGGACATGATCAATGAA
GTAGATGCCGACGGTGACGGCACAATCGACTTCCCTGAGTTCCTGACAATGATGGCAAGAAAAATGAAAG
ACACAGACAGTGAAGAAGAAATTAGAGAAGCGTTCCGTGTGTTTGATAAGGATGGCAATGGCTACATCAG
TGCAGCAGAGCTTCGCCACGTGATGACAAACCTTG
